>Addgene plasmid #232495 | pBEL2606 | addgene full sequence | sequence record 464807 | Addgene NGS Result
CATTCAGAGAAGAAACCAATTGTCCATATTGCATCAGACATTGCCGTCACTGCGTCTTTTACTGGCTCTT
CTCGCTAACCAAACCGGTAACCCCGCTTATTAAAAGCATTCTGTAACAAAGCGGGACCAAAGCCATGACA
AAAACGCGTAACAAAAGTGTCTATAATCACGGCAGAAAAGTCCACATTGATTATTTGCACGGCGTCACAC
TTTGCTATGCCATAGCATTTTTATCCATAAGATTAGCGGATCCTACCTGACGCTTTTTATCGCAACTCTC
TACTGTTTCTCCATACCCGTTTTTTTGGGCTAGCCGAAGGGTGAATTATGCATCACCACCATCACCATCA
GCATCAACACGAAAATCTGTATTTTCAGGGGATGGCTCTTAACACACCACAAATTACGCCGACAAAAAAG
ATAACAGTGAGGGCAATCGGCGAGGAACTGCCGCGTGGTGATTACCAACGTTGCCCGCAATGTGACATGC
TGTTTAGCCTGCCCGAGATAAATTCTCATCAAAGTGCCTATTGTCCGCGCTGTCAGGCAAAAATTCGTGA
CGGGCGCGACTGGTCGCTAACGCGCCTGGCGGCAATGGCCTTCACCATGCTGTTGCTTATGCCGTTTGCC
TGGGGCGAACCGCTGTTGCATATCTGGCTGTTAGGCATTCGTATTGACGCCAACGTTATGCAAGGCATCT
GGCAAATGACCAAACAGGGCGATGCGATAACGGGGTCGATGGTCTTTTTCTGCGTTATTGGTGCCCCGCT
CATTCTGGTGACCTCCATAGCTTATTTATGGTTTGGTAACCGACTGGGAATGAATTTACGTCCGGTACTG
CTGATGCTTGAGCGACTTAAAGAGTGGGTAATGCTCGATATCTACCTGGTCGGCATTGGCGTTGCTTCTA
TAAAGGTACAGGATTATGCCCATATCCAGGCTGGTGTCGGCTTGTTCTCTTTTGTGGCGTTGGTGATTTT
AACGACGGTGACGTTGTCACATCTTAATGTCGAAGAACTGTGGGAGCGATTTTATCCGCAGCGCCCCGCT
ACGCGTAGGGACGAGAAACTTCGTGTCTGTCTTGGGTGCCATTTTACCGGCTATCCAGATCAGCGTGGTC
GCTGCCCGCGTTGCCATATCCCGCTACGCCTGCGTCGCCGTCATAGTCTGCAAAAATGCTAGGCGGCGCT
GTTAGCGTCAATCGTTTTATTGTTACCTGCCAACCTGTTGCCTATTTCTATCATTTATCTGAACGGAGGA
CGGCAGGAAGATACAATTCTTTCCGGAATTATGTCGCTGGCAAGTAGCAACATTGCGGTTGCAGGAATCG
TGTTTATCGCCAGTATTCTGGTACCGTTTACTAAAGTGATCGTCATGTTCACTTTACTGTTGAGCATTCA
TTTTAAATGCCAGCAAGGTTTACGCACACGCATTCTGTTACTGCGGATGGTGACCTGGATTGGTCGCTGG
TCGATGCTCGACCTGTTTGTCATATCTTTAACCATGTCGCTGATTAATCGCGATCAGATCCTCGCTTTTA
CTATGGGACCGGCTGCGTTTTATTTCGGCGCAGCGGTAATTTTGACTATTCTTGCTGTGGAATGGCTGGA
CAGCCGCTTACTTTGGGATGCACATGAGTCAGGAAACGCCCGCTTCGACGACTGAAGCGCAGATTAAAAA
TAAACGCCGTATCTCACCTTTCTGGCTGCTGCCGTTCATCGCGCTAATGATTGCCAGTTGGCTGATTTGG
GACAGTTATCAGGACCGGGGTAATACCGTCACCATCGACTTTATGTCGGCGGATGGTATTGTTCCAGGCC
GTACGCCTGTTCGTTATCAGGGCGTTGAAGTCGGAACAGTGCAGGATATCAGCCTCAGCGACGATCTTCG
TAAGATTGAAGTCAAGGTCAGCATCAAGTCCGATATGAAAGATGCGCTGCGCGAAGAGACTCAGTTCTGG
CTGGTGACGCCAAAAGCATCGTTGGCAGGTGTCTCCGGGCTGGACGCCCTCGTCGGTGGGAACTATATCG
GCATGATGCCGGGTAAAGGTAAAGAGCAGGATCACTTTGTCGCACTCGATACCCAACCGAAATATCGGCT
GGACAATGGCGATCTGATGATCCACCTGCAAGCCCCCGATCTCGGTTCGCTGAACAGCGGTTCATTGGTC
TATTTCCGCAAGATCCCGGTGGGAAAAGTCTACGACTATGCCATCAATCCCAACAAGCAAGGCGTGGTGA
TTGATGTCCTGATCGAGCGGCGTTTTACCGATCTGGTGAAAAAAGGTAGCCGTTTCTGGAACGTTTCCGG
CGTTGATGCCAACGTCAGTATCAGTGGCGCGAAGGTGAAACTGGAAAGCCTGGCGGCACTGGTTAACGGT
GCGATTGCCTTCGATTCACCAGAAGAGTCGAAACCTGCCGAGGCGGAAGATACCTTTGGTCTGTATGAAG
ATCTGGCCCACAGCCAGCGTGGCGTAATAATAAAACTGGAACTGCCGAGTGGGGCCGGATTAACCGCCGA
CTCGACGCCGTTAATGTATCAGGGGCTGGAAGTCGGACAGCTGACTAAACTGGATTTAAATCCTGGTGGT
AAAGTCACAGGGGAAATGACCGTTGATCCCAGCGTCGTTACCCTGCTTCGTGAAAATACCCGCATCGAAT
TACGCAACCCGAAATTATCCCTTAGCGATGCTAATCTCAGCGCCCTGCTGACCGGCAAAACCTTCGAGCT
GGTGCCCGGCGATGGCGAGCCACGCAAAGAGTTCGTTGTTGTGCCAGGCGAAAAAGCACTGCTGCATGAA
CCTGATGTTCTGACGCTGACCCTGACCGCGCCGGAAAGTTACGGTATTGATGCGGGTCAGCCGCTCATTC
TTCACGGCGTGCAGGTAGGCCAGGTTATCGATCGTAAACTCACCAGCAAAGGCGTCACCTTTACCGTCGC
CATCGAGCCTCAGCATCGCGAACTGGTAAAAGGCGATAGCAAATTTGTCGTCAACAGCCGTGTCGATGTG
AAGGTGGGGCTGGATGGCGTTGAGTTTCTCGGTGCCAGCGCCTCAGAATGGATCAATGGCGGGATACGTA
TTCTGCCGGGCGATAAAGGTGAGATGAAAGCCAGCTATCCACTGTATGCCAATTTGGAAAAAGCGCTGGA
GAACAGCCTTAGCGATTTACCCACCACAACCGTGAGTTTGAGTGCAGAGACGCTGCCGGATGTGCAGGCA
GGATCGGTAGTGCTGTACCGTAAATTTGAAGTTGGTGAAGTGATTACCGTGCGTCCGCGAGCTAACGCGT
TTGATATCGATCTGCATATTAAGCCGGAGTATCGCAACCTTCTGACCAGCAATAGCGTGTTCTGGGCAGA
AGGCGGGGCGAAAGTTCAGCTGAATGGTAGTGGTCTGACCGTACAGGCATCCCCGCTCTCCAGAGCATTA
AAGGGAGCCATTAGCTTCGACAACCTCAGCGGTGCCAGCGCCAGTCAGCGTAAAGGCGATAAGCGTATTC
TGTATGCTTCCGAAACAGCGGCCCGTGCGGTTGGCGGGCAGATTACGCTTCACGCTTTCGATGCCGGAAA
ACTGGCGGTCGGGATGCCAATTCGCTATCTCGGTATTGATATCGGGCAAATCCAGACGCTGGATCTGATT
ACCGCACGCAATGAAGTACAGGCAAAGGCGGTACTTTACCCGGAATATGTCCAGACCTTTGCTCGCGGTG
GTACGCGCTTCTCAGTGGTCACACCGCAAATTTCGGCAGCTGGCGTTGAGCATCTTGATACTATCCTCCA
GCCGTATATCAACGTCGAACCAGGCCGGGGCAATCCTCGCCGCGACTTTGAATTACAAGAGGCCACCATT
ACTGATTCGCGTTACCTGGATGGCTTAAGCATTATTGTTGAAGCGCCGGAAGCCGGTTCGTTAGGCATCG
GTACGCCTGTGCTGTTCCGTGGTCTGGAAGTCGGTACGGTTACAGGAATGACGCTGGGGACATTGTCAGA
TCGCGTGATGATTGCGATGCGCATCAGTAAACGCTATCAACACCTGGTGCGTAACAATTCCGTCTTCTGG
TTGGCATCGGGTTACAGTCTGGACTTTGGTCTGACGGGCGGCGTAGTGAAAACCGGCACCTTTAACCAGT
TTATCCGTGGCGGCATCGCCTTCGCCACGCCTCCGGGTACGCCACTGGCACCGAAAGCCCAGGAAGGCAA
ACACTTCCTGTTGCAGGAAAGTGAACCGAAAGAGTGGCGTGAATGGGGAACTGCGCTTCCCAAATAAGGT
ACCAAATTCCAGAAAAGAGACGCTGAAAAGCGTCTTTTTTCGTTTTGGTCCTGGTCTGAGGAATGGTTGT
AAGCTTGGCTGTTTTGGCGGATGAGAGAAGATTTTCAGCCTGATACAGATTAAATCAGAACGCAGAAGCG
GTCTGATAAAACAGAATTTGCCTGGCGGCAGTAGCGCGGTGGTCCCACCTGACCCCATGCCGAACTCAGA
AGTGAAACGCCGTAGCGCCGATGGTAGTGTGGGGTCTCCCCATGCGAGAGTAGGGAACTGCCAGGCATCA
AATAAAACGAAAGGCTCAGTCGAAAGACTGGGCCTTTCGTTTTATCTGTTGTTTGTCGGTGAACGCTCTC
CTGAGTAGGACAAATCCGCCGGGAGCGGATTTGAACGTTGCGAAGCAACGGCCCGGAGGGTGGCGGGCAG
GACGCCCGCCATAAACTGCCAGGCATCAAATTAAGCAGAAGGCCATCCTGACGGATGGCCTTTTTGCGTT
TCTACAAACTCTTTTGTTTATTTTTCTAAATACATTCAAATATGTATCCGCTCATGAGACAATAACCCTG
ATAAATGCTTCAATAATATTGAAAAAGGAAGAGTATGAGTATTCAACATTTCCGTGTCGCCCTTATTCCC
TTTTTTGCGGCATTTTGCCTTCCTGTTTTTGCTCACCCAGAAACGCTGGTGAAAGTAAAAGATGCTGAAG
ATCAGTTGGGTGCACGAGTGGGTTACATCGAACTGGATCTCAACAGCGGTAAGATCCTTGAGAGTTTTCG
CCCCGAAGAACGTTTTCCAATGATGAGCACTTTTAAAGTTCTGCTATGTGGCGCGGTATTATCCCGTGTT
GACGCCGGGCAAGAGCAACTCGGTCGCCGCATACACTATTCTCAGAATGACTTGGTTGAGTACTCACCAG
TCACAGAAAAGCATCTTACGGATGGCATGACAGTAAGAGAATTATGCAGTGCTGCCATAACCATGAGTGA
TAACACTGCGGCCAACTTACTTCTGACAACGATCGGAGGACCGAAGGAGCTAACCGCTTTTTTGCACAAC
ATGGGGGATCATGTAACTCGCCTTGATCGTTGGGAACCGGAGCTGAATGAAGCCATACCAAACGACGAGC
GTGACACCACGATGCCTGCAGCAATGGCAACAACGTTGCGCAAACTATTAACTGGCGAACTACTTACTCT
AGCTTCCCGGCAACAATTAATAGACTGGATGGAGGCGGATAAAGTTGCAGGACCACTTCTGCGCTCGGCC
CTTCCGGCTGGCTGGTTTATTGCTGATAAATCTGGAGCCGGTGAGCGTGGGTCTCGCGGTATCATTGCAG
CACTGGGGCCAGATGGTAAGCCCTCCCGTATCGTAGTTATCTACACGACGGGGAGTCAGGCAACTATGGA
TGAACGAAATAGACAGATCGCTGAGATAGGTGCCTCACTGATTAAGCATTGGTAACTGTCAGACCAAGTT
TACTCATATATACTTTAGATTGATT
[125 nt withheld, positions 5766-5890]
C
[141 nt withheld, positions 5892-6032]
CCTTTGACGTTGGAGTCCACGTTCTTT
[37 nt withheld, positions 6060-6096]
ACCCTATCTCGGGCTATTCTTTTGATTTATAAGGGATTTTGCCGATTTCGGCCTATTGGTTAAAAAATGA
GCTGATTTAACAAAAATTTAACGCGAATTTTAACAAAATATTAACGTTTACAATTTAAAAGGATCTAGGT
GAAGATCCTTTTTGATAATCTCATGACCAAAATCCCTTAACGTGAGTTTTCGTTCCACTGAGCGTCAGAC
CCCGTAGAAAAGATCAAAGGATCTTCTTGAGATCCTTTTTTTCTGCGCGTAATCTGCTGCTTGCAAACAA
AAAAACCACCGCTACCAGCGGTGGTTTGTTTGCCGGATCAAGAGCTACCAACTCTTTTTCCGAAGGTAAC
TGGCTCAGCAGAGCGCAGATACCAAATACTGTCCTTCTAGTGTAGCCGTAGTTAGGCCACCACTTCAAGA
ACTCTGTAGCACCGCCTACATACCTCGCTCTGCTAATCCTGTTACCAGTGGCTGCTGCCAGTGGCGATAA
GTCGTGTCTTACCGGGTTGGACTCAAGACGATAGTTACCGGATAAGGCGCAGCGGTCGGGCTGAACGGGG
GGTTCGTGCACACAGCCCAGCTTGGAGCGAACGACCTACACCGAACTGAGATACCTACAGCGTGAGCTAT
GAGAAAGCGCCACGCTTCCCGAAGGGAGAAAGGCGGACAGGTATCCGGTAAGCGGCAGGGTCGGAACAGG
AGAGCGCACGAGGGAGCTTCCAGGGGGAAACGCCTGGTATCTTTATAGTCCTGTCGGGTTTCGCCACCTC
TGACTTGAGCGTCGATTTTTGTGATGCTCGTCAGGGGGGCGGAGCCTATGGAAAAACGCCAGCAACGCGG
CCTTTTTACGGTTCCTGGCCTTTTGCTGGCCTTTTGCTCACATGTTCTTTCCTGCGTTATCCCCTGATTC
TGTGGATAACCGTATTACCGCCTTTGAGTGAGCTGATACCGCTCGCCGCAGCCGAACGACCGAGCGCAGC
GAGTCAGTGAGCGAGGAAGCGGAAGAGCGCCTGATGCGGTATTTTCTCCTTACGCATCTGTGCGGTATTT
CACACCGCATAGGGTCATGGCTGCGCCCCGACACCCGCCAACACCCGCTGACGCGCCCTGACGGGCTTGT
CTGCTCCCGGCATCCGCTTACAGACAAGCTGTGACCGTCTCCGGGAGCTGCATGTGTCAGAGGTTTTCAC
CGTCATCACCGAAACGCGCGAGGCAGAAGGAGATGGCGCCCAACAGTCCCCCGGCCACGGGGCCTGCCAC
CATACCCACGCCGAAACAAGCGCTCATGAGCCCGAAGTGGCGAGCCCGATCTTCCCCATCGGTGATGTCG
GCGATATAGGCGCCAGCAACCGCACCTGTGGCGCCGGTGATGCCGGCCACGATGCGTCCGGCGTAGAGGA
TCTGCTCATGTTTGACAGCTTATCATCGATGCATAATGTGCCTGTCAAATGGACGAAGCAGGGATTCTGC
AAACCCTATGCTACTCCGTCAAGCCGTCAATTGTCTGATTCGTTACCAATTATGACAACTTGACGGCTAC
ATCATTCACTTTTTCTTCACAACCGGCACGGAACTCGCTCGGGCTGGCCCCGGTGCATTTTTTAAATACC
CGCGAGAAATAGAGTTGATCGTCAAAACCAACATTGCGACCGACGGTGGCGATAGGCATCCGGGTGGTGC
TCAAAAGCAGCTTCGCCTGGCTGATACGTTGGTCCTCGCGCCAGCTTAAGACGCTAATCCCTAACTGCTG
GCGGAAAAGATGTGACAGACGCGACGGCGACAAGCAAACATGCTGTGCGACGCTGGCGATATCAAAATTG
CTGTCTGCCAGGTGATCGCTGATGTACTGACAAGCCTCGCGTACCCGATTATCCATCGGTGGATGGAGCG
ACTCGTTAATCGCTTCCATGCGCCGCAGTAACAATTGCTCAAGCAGATTTATCGCCAGCAGCTCCGAATA
GCGCCCTTCCCCTTGCCCGGCGTTAATGATTTGCCCAAACAGGTCGCTGAAATGCGGCTGGTGCGCTTCA
TCCGGGCGAAAGAACCCCGTATTGGCAAATATTGACGGCCAGTTAAGCCATTCATGCCAGTAGGCGCGCG
GACGAAAGTAAACCCACTGGTGATACCATTCGCGAGCCTCCGGATGACGACCGTAGTGATGAATCTCTCC
TGGCGGGAACAGCAAAATATCACCCGGTCGGCAAACAAATTCTCGTCCCTGATTTTTCACCACCCCCTGA
CCGCGAATGGTGAGATTGAGAATATAACCTTTCATTCCCAGCGGTCGGTCGATAAAAAAATCGAGATAAC
CGTTGGCCTCAATCGGCGTTAAACCCGCCACCAGATGGGCATTAAACGAGTATCCCGGCAGCAGGGGATC
ATTTTGCGCTTCAGCCATACTTTTCATACTCCCGC
Features (pLannotate 1.2.2; 15 found; start..end, strand, type, name):
     10..294     +  promoter       araBAD promoter: araBAD; promoter of the L-arabinose operon of E. coli; the araC regulatory gene is transcribed in the opposite direction (Guzman et al., 1995)
    382..1662    +  CDS            yebS: YEBS_ECOLI - Experimental evidence at protein level: Swiss-Prot protein existence level 1. Component of a transport pathway that contributes to membrane integrity. From Escherichia coli (strain K12).
   1634..4264    +  CDS            yebT: YEBT_ECOLI - Experimental evidence at protein level: Swiss-Prot protein existence level 1. Component of a transport pathway that contributes to membrane integrity (PubMed:27795327). May directly span the intermembrane space, facilitating the transport of substrates across the periplasm (Probable). From Escherichia coli (strain K12).
   4430..4545    +  ncRNA          5S rRNA: Accession: RF00001 - 5S ribosomal RNA
   4549..4635    +  terminator     rrnB T1 terminator: Escherichia coli rrnB; transcription terminator T1 from the E. coli rrnB gene
   4727..4754    +  terminator     rrnB T2 terminator: transcription terminator T2 from the E. coli rrnB gene
   4773..4864    +  promoter       AmpR promoter: bla
   4865..5725    +  CDS            AmpR: β-lactamase; bla; confers resistance to ampicillin, carbenicillin, and related antibiotics
   5767..6147    +  rep_origin     M13 ori (sequence partly withheld): M13 bacteriophage origin of replication; arrow indicates direction of (+) strand synthesis
   6333..6920    +  rep_origin     ori: high-copy-number ColE1/pMB1/pBR322/pUC origin of replication
   7106..7157    -  misc_feature   bom (fragment): basis of mobility region from pBR322
   7273..7312    -  CDS            rop (fragment): Rop protein, which maintains plasmids at low copy number; rop
   7313..7498    -  CDS            TcR (fragment): tetracycline efflux protein; tet; confers resistance to tetracycline
   7508..7526    +  promoter       tet promoter (fragment): E. coli promoter for tetracycline efflux protein gene
   7616..8494    -  CDS            araC: L-arabinose regulatory protein; araC
