[The description below was written by a language model from this plasmid's Addgene catalogue record and pLannotate feature annotations shown in this document.]
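Description:
pBEL2606 is a bacterial expression plasmid built on a pBAD backbone for arabinose-inducible co-expression of the E. coli LetA and LetB proteins (also known as YebS and YebT). The 8.5 kb plasmid replicates from a high-copy ColE1/pMB1-type origin and is selected with ampicillin through the β-lactamase gene. It also carries an M13 phage origin. Short remnants of pBR322 (fragments of bom, rop, the tetracycline resistance gene and its promoter) are annotated but are not complete functional units.

The payload is the native letAB (yebST) operon arrangement placed downstream of the araBAD promoter. The two annotated reading frames overlap slightly, as in the chromosomal locus. The divergently transcribed araC gene supplies the regulator that represses the promoter in the absence of L-arabinose and activates it when the sugar is present. Transcription ends at the rrnB T1 and T2 terminators, which sit next to a 5S rRNA segment carried over from the rrnB region. According to the record, the insert carries an N-terminal tag consisting of a 6xHis-2xQH motif followed by a TEV protease site. This tag allows metal-affinity purification and later removal, although it is not separately annotated in the feature table.

The defining feature is an amber stop codon that replaces tryptophan 267 of LetA. The "W267B" label in the stated purpose suggests site-specific incorporation of a non-canonical amino acid by amber suppression, which would require an orthogonal tRNA/synthetase pair supplied from another source. The record does not state which amino acid is used or what experiment is intended. The plasmid belongs to a study characterising LetA as a member of a structurally distinct transporter family.
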