Addgene plasmid #232495: pBEL2606
Purpose: Expression plasmid of LetA(W267B) with LetB
Depositing lab: Gira Bhabha & Damian Ekiert. Depositing organization: Johns Hopkins University and School of Medicine. Publication: LetA defines a structurally distinct transporter family. Santarossa CC, Li Y, Yousef S, Hasdemir HS, Rodriguez CC, Haase MAB, Baek M, Coudray N, Pavek JG, Focke KN, Silverberg AL, Bautista C, Yeh JT, Marty MT, Baker D, Tajkhorshid E, Ekiert DC, Bhabha G. Nature. 2026 Jan 21. doi: 10.1038/s41586-025-09990-0. PubMed 41565823.
Backbone
  Vector backbone: pBAD
  Vector type: Bacterial Expression
Growth in bacteria
  Bacterial resistance: Ampicillin, 100 μg/mL
  Growth temperature: 37°C
  Growth strain: DH5alpha
  Copy number: High Copy
Gene/Insert
  Gene/Insert name: YebST (alt name: LetAB)
  Species: E. coli
  Mutation: LetA W267Amber
  Entrez Gene: letA (a.k.a. b1833, ECK1832, yebS); letB (a.k.a. b1834, ECK1833, yebT)
  Promoter: araBAD
  Tag / fusion protein: 6xHis2xQH-TEV (N terminal on insert)
  Cloning method: Gibson Cloning
Terms and licenses: Academic/Nonprofit Terms; Industry Terms: Not Available to Industry
Depositor comments: Please visit https://doi.org/10.1101/2025.03.21.644421 for bioRxiv preprint.
How to cite: pBEL2606 was a gift from Gira Bhabha & Damian Ekiert (Addgene plasmid # 232495 ; http://n2t.net/addgene:232495 ; RRID:Addgene_232495)
